>Addgene plasmid #209077 | piggyBac-rtTA (4th_Gen)-NGN2-2A-PURO-IRES-SNAP (VK_1018) | addgene full sequence | sequence record 441837 | Addgene NGS Result
GTTGGGTGCACGAGTGGGTTACATCGAACTGGATCTCAACAGCGGTAAGATCCTTGAGAGTTTTCGCCCC
GAAGAACGTTTTCCAATGATGAGCACTTTTAAAGTTCTGCTATGTGGCGCGGTATTATCCCGTATTGACG
CCGGGCAAGAGCAACTCGGTCGCCGCATACACTATTCTCAGAATGACTTGGTTGAGTACTCACCAGTCAC
AGAAAAGCATCTTACGGATGGCATGACAGTAAGAGAATTATGCAGTGCTGCCATAACCATGAGTGATAAC
ACTGCGGCCAACTTACTTCTGACAACGATCGGAGGACCGAAGGAGCTAACCGCTTTTTTGCACAACATGG
GGGATCATGTAACTCGCCTTGATCGTTGGGAACCGGAGCTGAATGAAGCCATACCAAACGACGAGCGTGA
CACCACGATGCCTGTAGCAATGGCAACAACGTTGCGCAAACTATTAACTGGCGAACTACTTACTCTAGCT
TCCCGGCAACAATTAATAGACTGGATGGAGGCGGATAAAGTTGCAGGACCACTTCTGCGCTCGGCCCTTC
CGGCTGGCTGGTTTATTGCTGATAAATCTGGAGCCGGTGAGCGTGGGTCTCGCGGTATCATTGCAGCACT
GGGGCCAGATGGTAAGCCCTCCCGTATCGTAGTTATCTACACGACGGGGAGTCAGGCAACTATGGATGAA
CGAAATAGACAGATCGCTGAGATAGGTGCCTCACTGATTAAGCATTGGTAACTGTCAGACCAAGTTTACT
CATATATACTTTAGATTGATTTAAAACTTCATTTTTAATTTAAAAGGATCTAGGTGAAGATCCTTTTTGA
TAATCTCATGACCAAAATCCCTTAACGTGAGTTTTCGTTCCACTGAGCGTCAGACCCCGTAGAAAAGATC
AAAGGATCTTCTTGAGATCCTTTTTTTCTGCGCGTAATCTGCTGCTTGCAAACAAAAAAACCACCGCTAC
CAGCGGTGGTTTGTTTGCCGGATCAAGAGCTACCAACTCTTTTTCCGAAGGTAACTGGCTTCAGCAGAGC
GCAGATACCAAATACTGTTCTTCTAGTGTAGCCGTAGTTAGGCCACCACTTCAAGAACTCTGTAGCACCG
CCTACATACCTCGCTCTGCTAATCCTGTTACCAGTGGCTGCTGCCAGTGGCGATAAGTCGTGTCTTACCG
GGTTGGACTCAAGACGATAGTTACCGGATAAGGCGCAGCGGTCGGGCTGAACGGGGGGTTCGTGCACACA
GCCCAGCTTGGAGCGAACGACCTACACCGAACTGAGATACCTACAGCGTGAGCTATGAGAAAGCGCCACG
CTTCCCGAAGGGAGAAAGGCGGACAGGTATCCGGTAAGCGGCAGGGTCGGAACAGGAGAGCGCACGAGGG
AGCTTCCAGGGGGAAACGCCTGGTATCTTTATAGTCCTGTCGGGTTTCGCCACCTCTGACTTGAGCGTCG
ATTTTTGTGATGCTCGTCAGGGGGGCGGAGCCTATGGAAAAACGCCAGCAACGCGGCCTTTTTACGGTTC
CTGGCCTTTTGCTGGCCTTTTGCTCACATGTTCTTTCCTGCGTTATCCCCTGATTCTGTGGATAACCGTA
TTACCGCCTTTGAGTGAGCTGATACCGCTCGCCGCAGCCGAACGACCGAGCGCAGCGAGTCAGTGAGCGA
GGAAGCGGAAGAGCGCCCAATACGCAAACCGCCTCTCCCCGCGCGTTGGCCGATTCATTAATGCAGCTGG
CACGACAGGTTTCCCGACTGGAAAGCGGGCAGTGAGCGCAACGCAATTAATGTGAGTTAGCTCACTCATT
AGGCACCCCAGGCTTTACACTTTATGCTTCCGGCTCGTATGTTGTGTGGAATTGTGAGCGGATAACAATT
TCACACAGGAAACAGCTATGACCATGATTACGCCAAGCGCGCAATTAACCCTCACTAAAGGGAACAAAAG
CTGGATTAATTAAGGGAGGTGGTCCCTGCAGTTACGCCAATGATAACCCCCGCCAGAAAAATCTTAGTAG
CCTTCCCTTTTTGTTTTCCGTGCCCCAACTCGGCGGATTGACTCGGCCCCTTCCGGAAACACCCGAATCA
ACTTCTAGTCAAATTATTGTTCACGCCGCAATGACCCACCCCTGGCCCGCGTCTGTGGAACTGACCCCTG
GTGTACAGGAGAGTTCGCTGCTGAAAGTGGTCCCAAAGGGGTACTAGTTTTTAAGCTCCCAACTCCCCCT
CCCCCAGCGTCTGGAGGATTCCACACCCTCGCACCGCAGGGGCGAGGAAGTGGGCGGAGTCCGGTTTTGG
CGCCAGCCGCTGAGGCTGCCAAGCAGAAAAGCCACCGCTGAGGAGACTCCGGTCACTGTCCTCGCCCCGC
CTCCCCCTTCCCTCCCCTTGGGGACCACCGGGCGCCACGCCGCGAACGGTAAGTGCCGCGGTCGTCGGCG
CCTCCGCCCTCCCCCTAGGGCCCCAATTCCCAGCGGGCGCGGCGCGCGGCCCCTCCCCCCGCCGGGCGCG
CGCCCGCTGCCCCGCCCTTCGTGGCCGCCCGGCGTGGGCGGTGCCACCCCTCCCCCCGGCGGCCCCGCGC
GCAGCTCCCGGCTCCCTCCCCCTTCGGATGTGGCTTGAGCTGTAGGCGCGGAGGGGGGTTGGGGTTGCGC
CTTTTCCAAGGCAGCCCTGGGTTTGCGCAGGGACGCGGCTGCTCTGGGCGTGGTTCCGGGAAACGCAGCG
GCGCCGACCCTGGGTCTCGCACATTCTTCACGTCCGTTCGCAGCGTCACCCGGATCTTCGCCGCTACCCT
TGTGGGCCCCCCGGCGACGCTTCCTGCTCCGCCCCTAAGTCGGGAAGGTTCCTTGCGGTTCGCGGCGTGC
CGGACGTGACAAACGGAAGCCGCACGTCTCACTAGTACCCTCGCAGACGGACAGCGCCAGGGAGCAATGG
CAGCGCGCCGACCGCGATGGGCTGTGGCCAATAGCGGCTGCTCAGCAGGGCGCGCCGAGAGCAGCGGCCG
GGAAGGGGCGGTGCGGGAGGCGGGGTGTGGGGCGGTAGTGTGGGCCCTGTTCCTGCCCGCGCGGTGTTCC
GCATTCTGCAAGCCTCCGGAGCGCACGTCGGCAGTCGGCTCCCTCGTTGACCGAATCACCGACCTCTCTC
CCCAGACCGCCATGGCTTCGTACCCCGGCCATCAGCACGCGTCTGCGTTCGACCAGGCTGCGCGTTCTCG
CGGCCATAGCAACCGACGTACGGCGTTGCGCCCTCGCCGGCAGCAAGAAGCCACGGAAGTCCGCCCGGAG
CAGAAAATGCCCACGCTACTGCGGGTTTATATAGACGGTCCCCACGGGATGGGGAAAACCACCACCACGC
AACTGCTGGTGGCCCTGGGTTCGCGCGACGATATCGTCTACGTACCCGAGCCGATGACTTACTGGCGGGT
GCTGGGGGCTTCCGAGACAATCGCGAACATCTACACCACACAACACCGCCTTGACCAGGGTGAGATATCG
GCCGGGGACGCGGCGGTGGTAATGACAAGCGCCCAGATAACAATGGGCATGCCTTATGCCGTGACCGACG
CCGTTCTGGCTCCTCATATCGGGGGGGAGGCTGGGAGCTCACATGCCCCGCCCCCGGCCCTCACCCTCAT
CTTCGACCGCCATCCCATCGCCGCCCTCCTGTGCTACCCGGCCGCGCGATACCTTATGGGCAGCATGACC
CCCCAGGCCGTGCTGGCGTTCGTGGCCCTCATCCCGCCGACCTTGCCCGGCACAAACATCGTGTTGGGGG
CCCTTCCGGAGGACAGACACATCGACCGCCTGGCCAAACGCCAGCGCCCCGGCGAGCGGCTTGACCTGGC
TATGCTGGCCGCGATTCGCCGCGTTTACGGGCTGCTTGCCAATACGGTGCGGTATCTGCAGGGCGGCGGG
TCGTGGCGGGAGGATTGGGGACAGCTTTCGGGGACGGCCGTGCCGCCCCAGGGTGCCGAGCCCCAGAGCA
ACGCGGGCCCACGACCCCATATCGGGGACACGTTATTTACCCTGTTTCGGGCCCCCGAGTTGCTGGCCCC
CAACGGCGACCTGTACAACGTGTTTGCCTGGGCCTTGGACGTCTTGGCCAAACGCCTCCGTCCCATGCAC
GTCTTTATCCTGGATTACGACCAATCGCCCGCCGGCTGCCGGGACGCCCTGCTGCAACTTACCTCCGGGA
TGATCCAGACCCACGTCACCACCCCAGGCTCCATACCGACGATCTGCGACCTGGCGCGCACGTTTGCCCG
GGAGATGGGGGAGGCTAACTGAAACACGGAAGGAGACAATACCGGAAGGAACCCGCGCTATGACGGCAAT
AAAAAGACAGAATAAAACGCACGGGTGTTGGGTCGTTTGTTCATAAACGCGGGGTTCGGTCCCAGGGCTG
GCACTCTGTCGATACCCCACCGAGACCCCATTGGGGCCAATACGCCCGCGTTTCTTCCTTTTCCCCAGCG
GCCGCATACGCGTATACTAGATTAACCCTAGAAAGATAATCATATTGTGACGTACGTTAAAGATAATCAT
GCGTAAAATTGACGCATGTGTTTTATCGGTCTGTATATCGAGGTTTATTTATTAATTTGAATAGATATTA
AGTTTTATTATATTTACACTTACATACTAATAATAAATTCAACAAACAATTTATTTATGTTTATTTATTT
ATTAAAAAAAAACAAAAACTCAAAATTTCTTCTATAAAGTAACAAAACTTTTAAAAGGACAGGGAAGGGA
GCAGTGGTTCACGCCTGTAATCCCAGCAATGGCGCGCCTATAATGTTTAAACAATATTCTCACTGACTCC
GTCCTGGAGTTGGATGAGAGATAATGGCCTTACGTTGTGCCAGGGGAGGGTCGGGCTGGATTTAGCAAGA
TTTACCTTCTCCAAAGAGCGGTGCTGCAGTGGCACAGCTGCCCACGGAGGTGGGGGGGTCACCGTCCCTG
GAGGTGATGAAGAACTGTGGGGATGTGGCACTGAGGGACATGGCCAGTGGGCACGGTGGGTGGGTTGGGG
TTGGTCTTGGGGATCTTGGAGGGCTTTTCCAGCCTTCATGATTTGACGATTGTATGAACATCTACATGGC
AATTCTCCAGCTGCCTGTCCCAGTCCTACTGACCCAGCTGTATCTCTCCAGGCAAGCTCTTCCACCCCTT
CTGCTTGCATCCAGACACCATCAAACATGCAGGCTCAGACACAGGGACCAGCAGTGTCTGTGGCCTTTTT
GTGCTCCTCTCCATGCTGGGTTTTAACTTGCTCTTTGTCCTTCTATCCTATCTTCTTATCCTTAAGGCTG
TTCTGAACGCTGTGACTTGGAGAGTGTCCCAGAGCCCTCAACACCTGCATGTCCCACGTCCATGCTGTCC
TGCACTTCCTTATCCCCAAGATCTGCCTCTCCGTGATGCACTGAATTGGCAAACATGTGTCACCCCAGAC
CAACAATGTCACAGCAAACTCCCCCTTGATAGGACAAGGGGGAATGGCTTTACACTGAGACAGGGGAGGT
TTGGGTTGGATATGAGGAGGCAGTTTTTCCCCCAGAGGGTGGTGACGCACTGAACAGGTTGCCCAAGGAG
GCTGTGGATGCCCCATCCCTGCAGGCATTCAAGGCCAGGCTGGATGTGGCTCTGGGCAGCCTGGGCTGCT
GGTTGATGACCCTGCACATAGCAGGGGGTTGGATCTGGATGAGCACTGTGCTCCTTTGCAACCCAGGCCG
TTCTATGATTCTGTCATTCTAAATCTCTCTTTCAGCCTAAAGCTTTTTCCCCGTATCCCCCCAGGTGTCT
GCAGGCTCAAAGAGCAGCGAGAAGCGTTCAGAGGAAAGCGATCCCGTGCCACCTTCCCCGTGCCCGGGCT
GTCCCCGCACGCTGCCGGCTCGGGGATGCGGGGGGAGCGCCGGACCGGAGCGGAGCCCCGGGCGGCTCGC
TGCTGCCCCCTAGCGGGGGAGGGACGTAATTACATCCCTGGGGGCTTTGGGGGGGGGGCTGTCCCCGTGA
GCTCAGTACTATGCATGTTAACTTAATTAAGGTACAAGGACAGGGAAGGGAGCAGTGGTTCACGCCTGTA
ATCCCAGCAATTTGGGAGGCCAAGGTGGGTAGATCACCTGAGATTAGGAGTTGGAGACCAGCCTGGCCAA
TATGGTGAAACCCCGTCTCTACCAAAAAAACAAAAATTAGCTGAGCCTGGTCATGCATGCCTGGAATCCC
AACAACTCGGGAGGCTGAGGCAGGAGAATCGCTTGAACCCAGGAGGCGGAGATTGCAGTGAGCCAAGATT
GTGCCACTGCACTCCAGCTTGGTTCCCAATAGACCCCGCAGGCCCTACAGGTTGTCTTCCCAACTTGCCC
CTTGCTCCATACCACCCCCCTCCACCCCATAATATTATAGAAGGACACCTAGTCAGACAAAATGATGCAA
CTTAATTTTATTAGGACAAGGCTGGTGGGCACTGGAGTGGCAACTTCCAGGGCCAGGAGAGGCACTGGGG
AGGGGTCACAGGGATGCCACCCGTAGATCTCTCGAGCAGCGCTCGGTATCGATGCGGGGAGGCGGCCCAA
AGGGAGATCCGACTCGTCTGAGGGCGAAGGCGAAGACGCGGAAGAGGCCGCAGAGCCGGCAGCAGGCCGC
GGGAAGGAAGGTCCGCTGGATTGAGGGCCGAAGGGACGTAGCAGAAGGACGTCCCGCGCAGAATCCAGGT
GGCAACATAGGCGAGCAGCCAAGGAAAGGACGATGATTTCCCCGACAACACCACGGAATTGTCAGTGCCC
AACAGCCGAGCCCCTGTCCAGCAGCGGGCAAGGCAGGCGGCGATGAGTTCCGCCGTGGCAATAGGGAGGG
GGAAAGCGAAAGTTCCGGAAAGGAGCTGACAGGTGGTGGCAATGCCCCAACCAGTGGGGGTTGCGTCAGC
AAACACAGTGCACACCACGCCACGTTGCCTGACAACGGGCCACAACTCCTCATAAAGAGACAGCAACCAG
GATTTATACAAGGAGGAGAAAATGAAAGCCATACGGGAAGCAATAGCATGATACAAAGGCATTAAAGCAG
CGTATCCACATAGCGTAAAAGGAGCAACATAGTTAAGAATACCAGTCAATCTTTCACAAATTTTGTAATC
CAGAGGTTGATTCCGCTACACCTTCCGCTTCTTCTTTGGGCTCCCGCCACCCAGCCCAGGCTTGCCCAGT
CTGTGGCCCTCGTGGGCCAGCAGCCACTCTTTCACGGCGAGCCCGCCCTCGTAGCCCCCCACGTCCAGGT
CGCCCTGCACCACCCGGTGGCAGGGGATCAGAATGGGCACGGGATTTCCGCTCAGGGCGGTTTTCACGGC
GGCGGTGGCGGCGGGATTGCCGGCCAGGGCGGCCAGGTGGCTGTAGCTGATGACCTCTCCGAACTTCACC
ACTTTCAGCAGTTTCCACAGCACCTGGCGGGTAAAGCTCTCCTGCTGGAACACTGGGTGGTGCAGGGCTG
GCACAGGGAACTCCTCGATGGCCTCAGGCTGGTGAAAGTAGGCGTTGAGCCAGGCGGTGGCCTGCATCAG
TGGCTCTGGTCCGCCCAGCACGGCGGCTGGGGCAGGCACTTCCACGGCGTCGGCGGCAGATGTTCCTTTG
CCCAGGAAGATGATACGGTGCAGGCCCTGTTCGCACCCAGACAGTTCCAGCTTGCCCAGAGGGCTATCCA
GGGTGGTGCGCTTCATTTCGCAGTCTTTGTCCATTTGTGTGGCCATATTATCATCGTGTTTTTCAAAGGA
AAACCACGTCCCCGTGGTTCGGGGGGCCTAGACGTTTTTTTAACCTCGACTAAACACATGTAAAGCATGT
GCACCGAGGCCCCAGATCAGATCCCATACAATGGGGTACCTTCTGGGCATCCTTCAGCCCCTTGTTGAAT
ACGCTTGAGGAGAGCCATTTGACTCTTTCCACAACTATCCAACTCACAACGTGGCACTGGGGTTGTGCCG
CCTTTGCAGGTGTATCTTATACACGTGGCTTTTGGCCGCAGAGGCACCTGTCGCCAGGTGGGGGGTTCCG
CTGCCTGCAAAGGGTCGCTACAGACGTTGTTTGTCTTCAAGAAGCTTCCAGAGGAACTGCTTCCTTCACG
ACATTCAACAGACCTTGCATTCCTTTGGCGAGAGGGGAAAGACCCCTAGGAATGCTCGTCAAGAAGACAG
GGCCAGGTTTCCGGGCCCTCACATTGCCAAAAGACGGCAATATGGTGGAAAATAACATATAGACAAACGC
ACACCGGCCTTATTCCAAGCGGCTTCGGCCAGTAACGTTAGGGGGGGGGGAGGGATCTCTAATCGCCATC
TTCGTACCTCTCTAATCGCCATCTTCCAGCAGATCAACCACTTTGTACAAGAAAGCTGGGTTTCAGGCAC
CGGGCTTGCGGGTCATGCACCAGGTGCGCGGTCCTTCGGGCACCTCGACGTCGGCGGTGACGGTGAAGCC
GAGCCGCTCGTAGAAGGGGAGGTTGCGGGGCGCGGAGGTCTCCAGGAAGGCGGGCACCCCGGCGCGCTCG
GCCGCCTCCACTCCGGGGAGCACGACGGCGCTGCCCAGACCCTTGCCCTGGTGGTCGGGCGAGACGCCGA
CGGTGGCCAGGAACCACGCGGGCTCCTTGGGCCGGTGCGGCGCCAGGAGGCCTTCCATCTGTTGCTGCGC
GGCCAGCCGGGAACCGCTCAACTCGGCCATGCGCGGGCCGATCTCGGCGAACACCGCCCCCGCTTCGACG
CTCTCCGGCGTGGTCCAGACCGCCACCGCGGCGCCGTCGTCCGCGACCCACACCTTGCCGATGTCGAGCC
CGACGCGCGTGAGGAAGAGTTCTTGCAGCTCGGTGACCCGCTCGATGTGGCGGTCCGGATCGACGGTGTG
GCGCGTGGCGGGGTAGTCGGCGAACGCGGCGGCGAGGGTGCGTACGGCCCTGGGGACGTCGTCGCGGGTG
GCGAGGCGCACCGTGGGCTTGTACTCGGTCATCTCGAGTGGGCCGGGATTTTCCTCCACGTCCCCGCATG
TTAGAAGACTTCCCCTGCCCTCTCTAGAGATACAGTCCCTGGCGAGGGGCAGGTGAGGCGCATAACGATG
CTTCTCCGGAGGTGGGGGCTGCCAGTAGTCCACGTCTGACCCGGGGCTAGCGGGCGATAAAGTGCAGCTG
TATGGGGACGTGGAGTTGGAGGATGACGCCGGGCTGTTGGTGCAGCTCCAGGAGGAAGGTGGAGAAGGGC
TGTCCCCGCTGGCGCCGAGCGCAGCTCCCGGGCTCAGGAGCACCGCCTCCGTGAAGAGCGCCCCCTGGAG
GCCACCGGCGCCGGCGCAGTGGTCCGCCAGGCGCAGAGTCTCGGTGAGCGCCCAGATGTAATTGTGGGCG
AAGCGCAGCGTCTCGATCTTCGTGAGCTTGGCATCCTCGGGGAAGGTGGGCAGCACCTCGCGCAGCGCGT
CCAGCGCGGCGTTTAGGTTGTGCATGCGGTTGCGCTCGCGGTTGTTGGCCTTGAGCCTGCGGGTCTTCTT
GATGCGCTGCACCGTCTCCGCCGTCTTGGCACCTCGGGAGACGGCCCGTGAGCGCGACGGGCGACGCTTG
CACTCGTGCATCAGGCCCAGCAGCCGCCCTGGCCGGCAACCCCCGGCACCCGACGCCGGACTGCCCTGCA
CCCCCTGCCCGGCTTCCGCTCCACGCTGCCCACGCGCGGAGCCCGGCCGGCGCAGCTCCTCGTCCTCCTC
CTCGTCCGCGCTGGAGGACATCGGGGTCAGGGTCGCCGAGGCCGGGGAAGCCGAGCCCAGCAGCATCAGT
ACCTCCTCTTCCTCCTTCAACTCCAGAGTCTCAGATTTGACGAACTTGTCATCGTCGTCCTTGTAGTCCA
TGGTGGCTAAGCCTGCTTTTTTGTACAAACTTGTGGTGGCTCTTATATTTCTTCTTACTCTTCTTTTCTC
TCTTATCTCTGGCCATCTGAGGGTTCACTAAAGGAGCTCTGCTTATATAGGCCTCCCACTGTACAGGCCT
ACCTGGAAATACAGTCTCTATCACTGATAGGGATCAAATGGCACACAGACTCTCTATCACTGATAGGGAG
AAAACTCCTGTACACCAGAAGATCTCATCTCTATCACTGATAGGGACTAAAGTGCAGTGGTCTTATCATT
AGTTCTCTATCACTGATAGGGAAAGCCACATCCTATAGGGCTTCTTACTCATAAAGCTGAAGTTGATTCC
ATGGATGTCTCTATCACTGATAGGGAGTAAACTGGAGATACCTTCTCTATCACTGATAGGGACTAAAGTC
TACCAATAGAGCCCACCAGATCCCCAGCTAGCCTCCGCGCCTACAGCTCAAGCCACATCCGAAGGGGGAG
GGAGCCGGGAGCTGCGCGCGGGGCCGCCGGGGGGAGGGGTGGCACCGCCCACGCCGGGCGGCCACGAAGG
GCGGGGCAGCGGGCGCGCGCCCGGCGGGGGGAGGGGCCGCGCGCCGCGCCCGCTGGGAATTGGGGCCCTA
GGGGGAGGGCGGAGGCGCCGACGACCGCGGCACTTACCGTTCGCGGCGTGGCGCCCGGTGGTCCCCAAGG
GGAGGGAAGGGGGAGGCGGGGCGAGGACAGTGACCGGAGTCTCCTCAGCGGTGGCTTTTCTGCTTGGCAG
CCTCAGCGGCTGGCGCCAAAACCGGACTCCGCCCACTTCCTCGCCCCTGCGGTGCGAGGGTGTGGAATCC
TCCAGACGCTGGGGGAGGGGGAGTTGGGAGCTTAAAAACTAGTACCCCTTTGGGACCACTTTCAGCAGCG
AACTCTCCTGTACACCAGGGGTCAGTTCCACAGACGCGGGCCAGGGGTGGGTCATTGCGGCGTGAACAAT
AATTTGACTAGAAGTTGATTCGGGTGTTTCCGGAAGGGGCCGAGTCAATCCGCCGAGTTGGGGCACGGAA
AACAAAAAGGGAAGGCTACTAAGATTTTTCTGGCGGGGGTTATCATTGGCGTAACTGCAGGGACCACCTC
CCCGGGGTTGGGGTTGCGCCTTTTCCAAGGCAGCCCTGGGTTTGCGCAGGGACGCGGCTGCTCTGGGCGT
GGTTCCGGGAAACGCAGCGGCGCCGACCCTGGGTCTCGCACATTCTTCACGTCCGTTCGCAGCGTCACCC
GGATCTTCGCCGCTACCCTTGTGGGCCCCCCGGCGACGCTTCCTGCTCCGCCCCTAAGTCGGGAAGGTTC
CTTGCGGTTCGCGGCGTGCCGGACGTGACAAACGGAAGCCGCACGTCTCACTAGTACCCTCGCAGACGGA
CAGCGCCAGGGAGCAATGGCAGCGCGCCGACCGCGATGGGCTGTGGCCAATAGCGGCTGCTCAGCAGGGC
GCGCCGAGAGCAGCGGCCGGGAAGGGGCGGTGCGGGAGGCGGGGTGTGGGGCGGTAGTGTGGGCCCTGTT
CCTGCCCGCGCGGTGTTCCGCATTCTGCAAGCCTCCGGAGCGCACGTCGGCAGTCGGCTCCCTCGTTGAC
CGAATCACCGACCTCTCTCCCCAGCAATTCACCATGGCCAAGCCTTTGTCTCAAGAAGAATCCACCCTCA
TTGAAAGAGCAACGGCTACAATCAACAGCATCCCCATCTCTGAAGACTACAGCGTCGCCAGCGCAGCTCT
CTCTAGCGACGGCCGCATCTTCACTGGTGTCAATGTATATCATTTTACTGGGGGACCTTGTGCAGAACTC
GTGGTGCTGGGCACTGCTGCTGCTGCGGCAGCTGGCAACCTGACTTGTATCGTCGCGATCGGAAATGAGA
ACAGGGGCATCTTGAGCCCCTGCGGACGGTGCCGACAGGTGCTTCTCGATCTGCATCCTGGGATCAAAGC
CATAGTGAAGGACAGTGATGGACAGCCGACGGCAGTTGGGATTCGTGAATTGCTGCCCTCTGGTTATGTG
TGGGAGGGCGGATCCGGCGAAGGTAGAGGTTCTCTCCTCACTTGTGGTGATGTTGAAGAAAACCCTGGTC
CAGGTGGTTCTATGTCTAGACTGGACAAGAGCAAAGTCATAAACTCTGCTCTGGAATTACTCAATGGAGT
CGGTATCGAAGGCCTGACGACAAGGAAACTCGCTCAAAAGCTGGGAGTTGAGCAGCCTACCCTGTACTGG
CACGTGAAGAACAAGCGGGCCCTGCTCGATGCCCTGCCAATCGAGATGCTGGACAGGCATCATACCCACT
CCTGCCCCCTGGAAGGCGAGTCATGGCAAGACTTTCTGCGGAACAACGCCAAGTCATACCGCTGTGCTCT
CCTCTCACATCGCGACGGGGCTAAAGTGCATCTCGGCACCCGCCCAACAGAGAAACAGTACGAAACCCTG
GAAAATCAGCTCGCGTTCCTGTGTCAGCAAGGCTTCTCCCTGGAGAACGCACTGTACGCTCTGTCCGCCG
TGGGCCACTTTACACTGGGCTGCGTATTGGAGGAACAGGAGCATCAAGTAGCAAAAGAGGAAAGAGAGAC
ACCTACCACCGATTCTATGCCCCCACTTCTGAAACAAGCAATTGAGCTGTTCGACCGGCAGGGAGCCGAA
CCTGCCTTCCTTTTCGGCCTGGAACTAATCATATGTGGCCTGGAGAAACAGCTAAAGTGCGAAAGCGGCG
GGCCGGAGGCCAGCGGTTCCGGACGGGCTGACGCATTGGACGATTTTGATCTGGATATGCTGGGAAGTGA
CGCCCTCGATGATTTTGACCTTGACATGCTTGGTTCGGATGCCCTTGATGACTTTGACCTCGACATGCTC
GGCAGTGACGCCCTTGATGATTTCGACCTGGACATGCTGATTAACTCTAGAAGTTCCGGATCTCCGAAAA
AGAAACGCAAAGTTGGTAGCCAGTACCTGCCCGACACCGACGACCGGCACCGGATCGAGGAAAAGCGGAA
GCGGACCTACGAGACATTCAAGAGCATCATGAAGAAGTCCCCCTTCAGCGGCCCCACCGACCCTAGACCT
CCACCTAGAAGAATCGCCGTGCCCAGCAGATCCAGCGCCAGCGTGCCAAAACCTGCCCCCCAGCCTTACC
CCTTCACCAGCAGCCTGAGCACCATCAACTACGACGAGTTCCCTACCATGGTGTTCCCCAGCGGCCAGAT
CTCTCAGGCCTCTGCTCTGGCTCCAGCCCCTCCTCAGGTGCTGCCTCAGGCTCCTGCTCCTGCACCAGCT
CCAGCCATGGTGTCTGCACTGGCTCAGGCACCAGCACCCGTGCCTGTGCTGGCTCCTGGACCTCCACAGG
CTGTGGCTCCACCAGCCCCTAAACCTACACAGGCCGGCGAGGGCACACTGTCTGAAGCTCTGCTGCAGCT
GCAGTTCGACGACGAGGATCTGGGAGCCCTGCTGGGAAACAGCACCGATCCTGCCGTGTTCACCGACCTG
GCCAGCGTGGACAACAGCGAGTTCCAGCAGCTGCTGAACCAGGGCATCCCTGTGGCCCCTCACACCACCG
AGCCCATGCTGATGGAATACCCCGAGGCCATCACCCGGCTCGTGACAGGCGCTCAGAGGCCTCCTGATCC
AGCTCCTGCCCCTCTGGGAGCACCAGGCCTGCCTAATGGACTGCTGTCTGGCGACGAGGACTTCAGCTCT
ATCGCCGATATGGATTTCTCAGCCTTGCTGGGCTCTGGCAGCGGCAGCCGGGATTCCAGGGAAGGGATGT
TTTTGCCGAAGCCTGAGGCCGGCTCCGCTATTAGTGACGTGTTTGAGGGCCGCGAGGTGTGCCAGCCAAA
ACGAATCCGGCCATTTCATCCTCCAGGAAGTCCATGGGCCAACCGCCCACTCCCCGCCAGCCTCGCACCA
ACACCAACCGGTCCAGTACATGAGCCAGTCGGGTCACTGACCCCGGCACCAGTCCCTCAGCCACTGGATC
CAGCGCCCGCAGTGACTCCCGAGGCCAGTCACCTGTTGGAGGATCCCGATGAAGAGACGAGCCAGGCTGT
CAAAGCCCTTCGGGAGATGGCCGATACTGTGATTCCCCAGAAGGAAGAGGCTGCAATCTGTGGCCAAATG
GACCTTTCCCATCCGCCCCCAAGGGGCCATCTGGATGAGCTGACAACCACACTTGAGTCCATGACCGAGG
ATCTGAACCTGGACTCACCCCTGACCCCGGAATTGAACGAGATTCTGGATACCTTCCTGAACGACGAGTG
CCTCTTGCATGCCATGCATATCAGCACAGGACTGTCCATCTTCGACACATCTCTGTTTTGAGTTTAAACC
CGCTGATCAGCCTCGACTGTGCCTTCTAGTTGCCAGCCATCTGTTGTTTGCCCCTCCCCCGTGCCTTCCT
TGACCCTGGAAGGTGCCACTCCCACTGTCCTTTCCTAATAAAATGAGGAAATTGCATCGCATTGTCTGAG
TAGGTGTCATTCTATTCTGGGGGGTGGGGTGGGGCAGGACAGCAAGGGGGAGGATTGGGAAGACAATAGC
AGGCATGCTGGGGATGCGGTGGGCTCTATGGGTCTCGACATTCATTCTAGTTGATCGTCTCGAACTCCTG
ACCCCTCACAAAGTGCTGGGATTACAAGCGTGAGCCACCGCGCCCGGCCAGAACTTTTGAAAGGAAATTT
ACAAAGGTAGTTATTGGATAAAAGCGTGATAGAGTAGTTAGCACCAGGTGGCGCTAAAGGACTGAAATTG
GAAACGGCTACGGTATTTGGTCCTCTTACCTGAGGGCCGGGGAAGGGCGATGCTCCTGGTTTAATGGCTG
TGTTACAGGAAGGAAGGACAAGCATTTGTGATATCTATAACAAGAAAATATATATATAATAAGTTATCAC
GTAAGTAGAACATGAAATAACAATATAATTATCGTATGAGTTAAATCTTAAAAGTCACGTAAAAGATAAT
CATGCGTCATTTTGACTCACGCGGTCGTTATAGTTCAAAATCAGTGACACTTACCGCATTGACAAGCACG
CCTCACGGGAGCTCCAAGCGGCGACTGAGATGTCCTAAATGCACAGCGACGGATTCGCGCTATTTAGAAA
GAGAGAGCAATATTTCAAGAATGCATGCGTCAATTTTACGCAGACTATCTTTCTAGGGTTAATCTAGAGC
TCAGTTAGCCTCCCCCATCTCCCCGAAGCAGCGCAAAACGCCTAACCCTAAGCAGATTCTTCATGCAATT
GTCGGTCAAGCCTTGCCTTGTTGTAGCTTAAATTTTGCTCGCGCACTACTCAGCGACCTCCAACACACAA
GCAGGGAGCAGATACTGGCTTAACTATGCGGCATCAGAGCAGATTGTACTGAGAGTGCACCATAGGGGAT
CGGGAGATCTCCCGATCCGTCGACGTCAGGTGGCACTTTTCGGGGAAATGTGCGCGGAACCCCTATTTGT
TTATTTTTCTAAATACATTCAAATATGTATCCGCTCATGAGACAATAACCCTGATAAATGCTTCAATAAT
ATTGAAAAAGGAAGAGTATGAGTATTCAACATTTCCGTGTCGCCCTTATTCCCTTTTTTGCGGCATTTTG
CCTTCCTGTTTTTGCTCACCCAGAAACGCTGGTGAAAGTAAAAGATGCTGAAGATCA
Features (pLannotate 1.2.2; 36 found; start..end, strand, type, name):
    922..1510    +  rep_origin     ori: high-copy-number ColE1/pMB1/pBR322/pUC origin of replication
   1693..1785    +  CDS            lacI (fragment): lac repressor; lacI; The lac repressor binds to the lac operator to inhibit transcription in E. coli. This inhibition can be relieved by adding lactose or isopropyl-β-D-thiogalactopyranoside (IPTG).
   1798..1819    +  protein_bind   CAP binding site: CAP binding activates transcription in the presence of cAMP. E. coli catabolite activator protein
   1834..1864    +  promoter       lac promoter: promoter for the E. coli lac operon
   1868..1890    +  protein_bind   lac operator (fragment): The lac repressor binds to the lac operator to inhibit transcription in E. coli. This inhibition can be relieved by adding lactose or isopropyl-β-D-thiogalactopyranoside (IPTG). lac repressor encoded by lacI
   1933..1951    +  promoter       T3 promoter: promoter for bacteriophage T3 RNA polymerase
   2645..3155    +  promoter       hPGK promoter: human phosphoglycerate kinase 1 promoter
   3162..4289    +  CDS            TK: KITH_HHV1S - Experimental evidence at protein level: Swiss-Prot protein existence level 1. Catalyzes the transfer of the gamma-phospho group of ATP to thymidine to generate dTMP in the salvage pathway of pyrimidine synthesis. The dTMP serves as a substrate for DNA polymerase during viral DNA replication. Allows the virus to be reactivated and to grow in non-proliferative cells lacking a high concentration of phosphorylated nucleic acid precursors. From Human herpesvirus 1 (strain SC16) (HHV-1) (Human herpes simplex virus 1). Used in molecular biology as a selectable marker to identify transfec
   4334..4382    +  polyA_signal   HSV TK poly(A) signal: herpes simplex virus thymidine kinase polyadenylation signal (Cole and Stacy, 1985)
   4745..4790    -  polyA_signal   hGH poly(A) signal (fragment): human growth hormone polyadenylation signal
   5167..5325    +  CDS            OR51A7 (fragment): O51A7_HUMAN - Experimental evidence at transcript level: Swiss-Prot protein existence level 2. Odorant receptor. From Homo sapiens (Human).
   5351..5479    +  CDS            OR51A4 (fragment): O51A4_HUMAN - Experimental evidence at transcript level: Swiss-Prot protein existence level 2. Odorant receptor. From Homo sapiens (Human).
   6056..6532    -  polyA_signal   hGH poly(A) signal: human growth hormone polyadenylation signal
   6564..7152    -  misc_feature   WPRE: woodchuck hepatitis virus posttranscriptional regulatory element
   7189..7734    -  CDS            SNAP-tag®: human O6-alkylguanine-DNA-alkyltransferase variant that forms covalent bonds with benzylguanine derivatives fast-reacting variant, optimized for mammalian expression
   7748..8210    -  misc_feature   IRES: internal ribosome entry site (IRES) of the encephalomyocarditis virus (EMCV)
   8367..8391    +  protein_bind   attB2: mutant version of attB; recombination site for the Gateway® BP reaction BP Clonase™
   8393..8992    -  CDS            PuroR: puromycin N-acetyltransferase; pac from Streptomyces alboniger; confers resistance to puromycin
   9000..9052    -  CDS            T2A (fragment): 2A peptide from Thosea asigna virus capsid protein Eukaryotic ribosomes fail to insert a peptide bond between the Gly and Pro residues, yielding separate polypeptides.
   9059..9844    -  CDS            Neurog2: NGN2_MOUSE - Also known as Ath4a, Atoh4, Ngn2. Experimental evidence at protein level: Swiss-Prot protein existence level 1. Transcriptional regulator. Involved in neuronal differentiation. Activates transcription by binding to the E box (5'- CANNTG-3'). From Mus musculus (Mouse).
   9845..9865    -  CDS            FLAG (fragment): FLAG® epitope tag, followed by an enterokinase cleavage site
   9880..9904    -  protein_bind   attB1: mutant version of attB; recombination site for the Gateway® BP reaction BP Clonase™
  10025..10044   -  promoter       PLtetO-1 promoter (fragment): modified phage lambda PL promoter with tet operator sites (Lutz and Bujard, 1997)
  10061..10089   -  promoter       TRE3GV promoter (fragment): 3rd-generation Tet-responsive promoter that can be activated by binding of Tet-On® 3G, optimized for retroviral and lentiviral vectors
  10108..10133   -  promoter       TRE3GV promoter (fragment): 3rd-generation Tet-responsive promoter that can be activated by binding of Tet-On® 3G, optimized for retroviral and lentiviral vectors
  10152..10172   -  promoter       tight TRE promoter (fragment): Tet-responsive promoter PTight, consisting of seven tet operator sequences followed by the minimal CMV promoter
  10228..10287   -  promoter       TRE3GV promoter (fragment): 3rd-generation Tet-responsive promoter that can be activated by binding of Tet-On® 3G, optimized for retroviral and lentiviral vectors
  10994..11504   +  promoter       hPGK promoter: human phosphoglycerate kinase 1 promoter
  11514..11909   +  CDS            BSD: blasticidin S deaminase; Aspergillus terreus BSD; confers resistance to blasticidin
  11982..12605   +  CDS            rtTA3 (fragment): reverse tetracycline transactivator 3 activates expression from Tet-responsive promoters in the presence of doxycycline
  12831..13610   +  CDS            RELA (fragment): TF65_HUMAN - Also known as NFKB3. Experimental evidence at protein level: Swiss-Prot protein existence level 1. NF-kappa-B is a pleiotropic transcription factor present in almost all cell types and is the endpoint of a series of signal transduction events that are initiated by a vast array of stimuli related to many biological processes such as inflammation, immunity, differentiation, cell growth, tumorigenesis and apoptosis. NF-kappa-B is a homo- or heterodimeric complex formed by the Rel-like domain- containing proteins RELA/p65, RELB, NFKB1/p105, NFKB1/p50, REL and NFKB2/p52. The heterodime
  13629..14198   +  CDS            Rta AD: transcriptional activation domain from the human herpesvirus 4 (Epstein-Barr virus) replication and transcription activator Rta/BRLF1 (Hardwick et al., 1992; Chavez et al., 2015)
  14227..14451   +  polyA_signal   bGH poly(A) signal: bovine growth hormone polyadenylation signal
  15202..15254   +  misc_feature   bom (fragment): basis of mobility region from pBR322
  15313..15417   +  promoter       AmpR promoter: bla
  15418..751     +  CDS            AmpR (across the origin): β-lactamase; bla; confers resistance to ampicillin, carbenicillin, and related antibiotics
