[The description below was written by a language model from this plasmid's Addgene catalogue record and pLannotate feature annotations shown in this document.]
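Description:
piggyBac-rtTA (4th_Gen)-NGN2-2A-PURO-IRES-SNAP (VK_1018) is a roughly 15.5 kb mammalian expression plasmid built on a piggyBac transposon backbone, designed as an all-in-one doxycycline-inducible system for converting cells into cortical neurons through Neurogenin-2 expression. It is propagated in E. coli at high copy from a ColE1/pUC-type origin under ampicillin selection. The piggyBac terminal repeats implied by the backbone name are not called out in the feature table, so their positions relative to the cassettes cannot be confirmed from the annotation.

The inducible unit is driven by a Tet-responsive promoter, recorded as TRE4G and detected only as fragments of related TRE elements. It transcribes a single message encoding mouse Neurog2 with a partial N-terminal FLAG tag, joined through a T2A peptide to puromycin N-acetyltransferase, followed by an EMCV IRES and a SNAP-tag coding sequence, then WPRE and an hGH polyadenylation signal. Doxycycline therefore switches on the neurogenic factor, puromycin resistance for enriching induced cells, and a separately translated SNAP-tag that can be covalently labelled with benzylguanine substrates. Gateway attB1 and attB2 sites flank the NGN2-2A-Puro segment.

A second cassette in the opposite orientation uses the human PGK promoter to express blasticidin deaminase, followed by an rtTA-derived region, RELA (p65) sequence and the Epstein-Barr virus Rta activation domain, ending at a bGH poly(A) signal. This suggests an enhanced transactivator, though the linkage between these parts is not annotated. A further PGK-driven HSV thymidine kinase cassette is present, a marker commonly used for negative selection; its intended role here is not stated in the record.
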