Addgene plasmid #209077: piggyBac-rtTA (4th_Gen)-NGN2-2A-PURO-IRES-SNAP (VK_1018)
Purpose: Ngn2 mediated cortical neuron induction, dox induction is included
Depositing lab: Vikram Khurana. Depositing organization: Brigham and Women's Hospital. Publication: The Parkinson's disease protein alpha-synuclein is a modulator of processing bodies and mRNA stability. Hallacli E, Kayatekin C, Nazeen S, Wang XH, Sheinkopf Z, Sathyakumar S, Sarkar S, Jiang X, Dong X, Di Maio R, Wang W, Keeney MT, Felsky D, Sandoe J, Vahdatshoar A, Udeshi ND, Mani DR, Carr SA, Lindquist S, De Jager PL, Bartel DP, Myers CL, Greenamyre JT, Feany MB, Sunyaev SR, Chung CY, Khurana V. Cell. 2022 Jun 9;185(12):2035-2056.e33. doi: 10.1016/j.cell.2022.05.008. PubMed 35688132.
Backbone
  Vector backbone: piggyBac-rtTA (4th_Gen)
  Vector type: Mammalian Expression
Growth in bacteria
  Bacterial resistance: Ampicillin, 100 μg/mL
  Growth temperature: 37°C
  Growth strain: DH5alpha
  Copy number: High Copy
Gene/Insert 1
  Gene/Insert name: NGN2
  Species: M. musculus (mouse)
  Entrez Gene: Neurog2 (a.k.a. Atoh4, Math4A, bHLHa8, ngn-2, ngn2)
  Promoter: TRE4G
  Cloning method: Gibson Cloning
  Sequencing primers: 5′ n/a
Gene/Insert 2
  Gene/Insert name: SNAPtag
  Species: Synthetic
Terms and licenses: Academic/Nonprofit Terms; Industry Terms: Not Available to Industry
Depositor comments: VK_1018
How to cite: piggyBac-rtTA (4th_Gen)-NGN2-2A-PURO-IRES-SNAP (VK_1018) was a gift from Vikram Khurana (Addgene plasmid # 209077 ; http://n2t.net/addgene:209077 ; RRID:Addgene_209077)
